>Addgene plasmid #197272 | His-huH3-huH4 | addgene full sequence | sequence record 388992 | Addgene Partial NGS Result
GAGTGAGATATTTATGCCAGCCAGCCAGACGCAGACGCGCCGAGACAGAACTTAATGGGCCCGCTAACAG
CGCGATTTGCTGGTGACCCAATGCGACCAGATGCTCCACGCCCAGTCGCGTACCGTCTTCATGGGAGAAA
ATAATACTGTTGATGGGTGTCTGGTCAGAGACATCAAGAAATAACGCCGGAACATTAGTGCAGGCAGCTT
CCACAGCAATGGCATCCTGGTCATCCAGCGGATAGTTAATGATCAGCCCACTGACGCGTTGCGCGAGAAG
ATTGTGCACCGCCGCTTTACAGGCTTCGACGCCGCTTCGTTCTACCATCGACACCACCACGCTGGCACCC
AGTTGATCGGCGCGAGATTTAATCGCCGCGACAATTTGCGACGGCGCGTGCAGGGCCAGACTGGAGGTGG
CAACGCCAATCAGCAACGACTGTTTGCCCGCCAGTTGTTGTGCCACGCGGTTGGGAATGTAATTCAGCTC
CGCCATCGCCGCTTCCACTTTTTCCCGCGTTTTCGCAGAAACGTGGCTGGCCTGGTTCACCACGCGGGAA
ACGGTCTGATAAGAGACACCGGCATACTCTGCGACATCGTATAACGTTACTGGTTTCACATTCACCACCC
TGAATTGACTCTCTTCCGGGCGCTATCATGCCATACCGCGAAAGGTTTTGCGCCATTCGATGGTGTCCGG
GATCTCGACGCTCTCCCTTATGCGACTCCTGCATTAGGAAATTAATACGACTCACTATAGGGGAATTGTG
AGCGGATAACAATTCCCCTGTAGAAATAATTTTGTTTAACTTTAATAAGGAGATATACCATGGGCAGCAG
CCATCACCATCATCACCACAGCCAGGATCCAGAGAACCTCTACTTCCAAGGC
[408 nt withheld, positions 893-1300]
TAGAAGCTTGCGGCCGCATAATGCTTAAGTCGAACAGAAAGTAATCGTATTGTACACGGCCGCATAATCG
AAATTAATACGACTCACTATAGGGGAATTGTGAGCGGATAACAATTCCCCATCTTAGTATATTAGTTAAG
TATAAGAAGGAGATATACAT
[309 nt withheld, positions 1461-1769]
TAATAACTCGAGTCTGGTAAAGAAACCGCTGCTGCGAAATTTGAACGCCAGCACATGGACTCGTCTACTA
GCGCAGCTTAATTAACCTAGGCTGCTGCCACCGCTGAGCAATAACTAGCATAACCCCTTGGGGCCTCTAA
ACGGGTCTTGAGGGGTTTTTTGCTGAAACCTCAGGCATTTGAGAAGCACACGGTCACACTGCTTCCGGTA
GTCAATAAACCGGTAAACCAGCAATAGACATAAGCGGCTATTTAACGACCCTGCCCTGAACCGACGACCG
GGTCATCGTGGCCGGATCTTGCGGCCCCTCGGCTTGAACGAATTGTTAGACATTATTTGCCGACTACCTT
GGTGATCTCGCCTTTCACGTAGTGGACAAATTCTTCCAACTGATCTGCGCGCGAGGCCAAGCGATCTTCT
TCTTGTCCAAGATAAGCCTGTCTAGCTTCAAGTATGACGGGCTGATACTGGGCCGGCAGGCGCTCCATTG
CCCAGTCGGCAGCGACATCCTTCGGCGCGATTTTGCCGGTTACTGCGCTGTACCAAATGCGGGACAACGT
AAGCACTACATTTCGCTCATCGCCAGCCCAGTCGGGCGGCGAGTTCCATAGCGTTAAGGTTTCATTTAGC
GCCTCAAATAGATCCTGTTCAGGAACCGGATCAAAGAGTTCCTCCGCCGCTGGACCTACCAAGGCAACGC
TATGTTCTCTTGCTTTTGTCAGCAAGATAGCCAGATCAATGTCGATCGTGGCTGGCTCGAAGATACCTGC
AAGAATGTCATTGCGCTGCCATTCTCCAAATTGCAGTTCGCGCTTAGCTGGATAACGCCACGGAATGATG
TCGTCGTGCACAACAATGGTGACTTCTACAGCGCGGAGAATCTCGCTCTCTCCAGGGGAAGCCGAAGTTT
CCAAAAGGTCGTTGATCAAAGCTCGCCGCGTTGTTTCATCAAGCCTTACGGTCACCGTAACCAGCAAATC
AATATCACTGTGTGGCTTCAGGCCGCCATCCACTGCGGAGCCGTACAAATGTACGGCCAGCAACGTCGGT
TCGAGATGGCGCTCGATGACGCCAACTACCTCTGATAGTTGAGTCGATACTTCGGCGATCACCGCTTCCC
TCATACTCTTCCTTTTTCAATATTATTGAAGCATTTATCAGGGTTATTGTCTCATGAGCGGATACATATT
TGAATGTATTTAGAAAAATAAACAAATAGCTAGCTCACTCGGTCGCTACGCTCCGGGCGTGAGACTGCGG
CGGGCGCTGCGGACACATACAAAGTTACCCACAGATTCCGTGGATAAGCAGGGGACTAACATGTGAGGCA
AAACAGCAGGGCCGCGCCGGTGGCGTTTTTCCATAGGCTCCGCCCTCCTGCCAGAGTTCACATAAACAGA
CGCTTTTCCGGTGCATCTGTGGGAGCCGTGAGGCTCAACCATGAATCTGACAGTACGGGCGAAACCCGAC
AGGACTTAAAGATCCCCACCGTTTCCGGCGGGTCGCTCCCTCTTGCGCTCTCCTGTTCCGACCCTGCCGT
TTACCGGATACCTGTTCCGCCTTTCTCCCTTACGGGAAGTGTGGCGCTTTCTCATAGCTCACACACTGGT
ATCTCGGCTCGGTGTAGGTCGTTCGCTCCAAGCTGGGCTGTAAGCAAGAACTCCCCGTTCAGCCCGACTG
CTGCGCCTTATCCGGTAACTGTTCACTTGAGTCCAACCCGGAAAAGCACGGTAAAACGCCACTGGCAGCA
GCCATTGGTAACTGGGAGTTCGCAGAGGATTTGTTTAGCTAAACACGCGGTTGCTCTTGAAGTGTGCGCC
AAAGTCCGGCTACACTGGAAGGACAGATTTGGTTGCTGTGCTCTGCGAAAGCCAGTTACCACGGTTAAGC
AGTTCCCCAACTGACTTAACCTTCGATCAAACCACCTCCCCAGGTGGTTTTTTCGAAGGTTAAGTCAGTT
GGGGAACTGCTTAACCTTCGATCAAACCACCTCCCCAGGTGGTTTTTTCGTTTACAGGGCAAAAGATTAC
GCGCAGAAAAAAAGGATCTCAAGAAGATCCTTTGATCTTTTCTACTGAACCGCTCTAGATTTCAGTGCAA
TTTATCTCTTCAAATGTAGCACCTGAAGTCAGCCCCATACGATATAAGTTGTAATTCTCATGTTAGTCAT
GCCCCGCGCCCACCGGAAGGAGCTGACTGGGTTGAAGGCTCTCAAGGGCATCGGTCGAGATCCCGGTGCC
TAATGAGTGAGCTAACTTACATTAATTGCGTTGCGCTCACTGCCCGCTTTCCAGTCGGGAAACCTGTCGT
GCCAGCTGCATTAATGAATCGGCCAACGCGCGGGGAGAGGCGGTTTGCGTATTGGGCGCCAGGGTGGTTT
TTCTTTTCACCAGTGAGACGGGCAACAGCTGATTGCCCTTCACCGCCTGGCCCTGAGAGAGTTGCAGCAA
GCGGTCCACGCTGGTTTGCCCCAGCAGGCGAAAATCCTGTTTGATGGTGGTTAACGGCGGGATATAACAT
GAGCTGTCTTCGGTATCGTCGTATCCCACTACCGAGATGTCCGCACCAACGCGCAGCCCGGACTCGGTAA
TGGCGCGCATTGCGCCCAGCGCCATCTGATCGTTGGCAACCAGCATCGCAGTGGGAACGATGCCCTCATT
CAGCATTTGCATGGTTTGTTGAAAACCGGACATGGCACTCCAGTCGCCTTCCCGTTCCGCTATCGGCTGA
ATTTGATTGC
Features (pLannotate 1.2.2; 19 found; start..end, strand, type, name):
    620..697     -  promoter       lacI promoter: lacI
    705..740     -  CDS            TcR (fragment): tetracycline efflux protein; tet; confers resistance to tetracycline
    743..761     +  promoter       T7 promoter: promoter for bacteriophage T7 RNA polymerase
    762..786     +  protein_bind   lac operator: The lac repressor binds to the lac operator to inhibit transcription in E. coli. This inhibition can be relieved by adding lactose or isopropyl-β-D-thiogalactopyranoside (IPTG). lac repressor encoded by lacI
    801..823     +  RBS            RBS: efficient ribosome binding site from bacteriophage T7 gene 10 (Olins and Rangwala, 1989)
    893..1300    +  CDS            H31_BOVIN (sequence withheld): Experimental evidence at protein level: Swiss-Prot protein existence level 1. Core component of nucleosome. Nucleosomes wrap and compact DNA into chromatin, limiting DNA accessibility to the cellular machineries which require DNA as a template. Histones thereby play a central role in transcription regulation, DNA repair, DNA replication and chromosomal stability. DNA accessibility is regulated via a complex set of post-translational modifications of histones, also called histone code, and nucleosome remodeling. From Bos taurus (Bovine).
   1375..1393    +  promoter       T7 promoter: promoter for bacteriophage T7 RNA polymerase
   1394..1418    +  protein_bind   lac operator: The lac repressor binds to the lac operator to inhibit transcription in E. coli. This inhibition can be relieved by adding lactose or isopropyl-β-D-thiogalactopyranoside (IPTG). lac repressor encoded by lacI
   1461..1769    +  CDS            H4_BOVIN (sequence withheld): Experimental evidence at protein level: Swiss-Prot protein existence level 1. Core component of nucleosome. Nucleosomes wrap and compact DNA into chromatin, limiting DNA accessibility to the cellular machineries which require DNA as a template. Histones thereby play a central role in transcription regulation, DNA repair, DNA replication and chromosomal stability. DNA accessibility is regulated via a complex set of post-translational modifications of histones, also called histone code, and nucleosome remodeling. From Bos taurus (Bovine).
   1788..1829    +  CDS            S-Tag (fragment): affinity and epitope tag derived from pancreatic ribonuclease A
   1859..1876    +  CDS            SET1 (fragment): solubility-enhancement tag derived from T7 phage gene 10B
   1884..1931    +  terminator     T7 terminator: transcription terminator for bacteriophage T7 RNA polymerase
   2102..2893    -  CDS            SmR: aminoglycoside adenylyltransferase (Murphy, 1985); aadA; confers resistance to spectinomycin and streptomycin
   2894..2985    -  promoter       AmpR promoter: bla
   3033..3714    -  rep_origin     CloDF13 ori (fragment): Plasmids containing the CloDF13 (CDF) origin of replication can be propagated in E. coli cells that contain additional plasmids with compatible origins.
   3739..3836    -  rep_origin     CloDF13 ori (fragment): Plasmids containing the CloDF13 (CDF) origin of replication can be propagated in E. coli cells that contain additional plasmids with compatible origins.
   3933..3997    -  CDS            TcR (fragment): tetracycline efflux protein; tet; confers resistance to tetracycline
   4012..4033    -  protein_bind   CAP binding site: CAP binding activates transcription in the presence of cAMP. E. coli catabolite activator protein
   4046..619     -  CDS            lacI (across the origin): lac repressor; lacI; The lac repressor binds to the lac operator to inhibit transcription in E. coli. This inhibition can be relieved by adding lactose or isopropyl-β-D-thiogalactopyranoside (IPTG).
