[The description below was written by a language model from this plasmid's Addgene catalogue record and pLannotate feature annotations shown in this document.]
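Description:
His-huH3-huH4 is a bacterial co-expression plasmid built on a pCDF backbone, carrying human histones H3 and H4 in a dual-cassette arrangement typical of Duet-style vectors. It replicates in E. coli from the CloDF13 (CDF) origin, recorded as low copy, and is selected through the aadA aminoglycoside adenylyltransferase gene (SmR), which confers streptomycin and spectinomycin resistance. Because the CDF origin is compatible with other common replicons, the plasmid can be maintained alongside a second expression vector in the same cell. A lacI gene with its own promoter is also present on the backbone.

Each histone sits behind its own T7 promoter and lac operator, so transcription requires a host supplying T7 RNA polymerase and is held off by the lac repressor until IPTG or lactose is added. The first cassette includes a T7 gene 10 ribosome binding site and the H3 coding sequence, which according to the catalogue carries an N-terminal histidine tag contributed by the backbone. The tag itself is not annotated, though a gap between the RBS and the H3 reading frame would accommodate it. The second cassette encodes untagged H4, followed by remnants of the vector's S-tag region and a single T7 terminator. The automated annotation matches both histones to bovine entries, which probably reflects the extreme conservation of these proteins rather than a conflict with the stated human origin. The small TcR fragments flagged are likely just backbone remnants.

The sequence is listed as a partial NGS result, so the feature table may not be definitive. The associated work concerns nucleosome structure, consistent with producing recombinant H3 and H4 together for histone purification and nucleosome reconstitution.
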