Addgene plasmid #197272: His-huH3-huH4
Purpose: Human (hu) histones H3 and H4 inserted into a plasmid
Depositing lab: Mark Glover. Depositing organization: University of Alberta. Publication: Structural insights into gammaH2Ax containing nucleosomes. Panigrahi R, Edwards R, Islam MT, Lu J, Kulepa A, Kim TH, Mark Glover JN. Nucleic Acids Res. 2025 Oct 14;53(19):gkaf1028. doi: 10.1093/nar/gkaf1028. PubMed 41123210.
Backbone
  Vector backbone: pCDF
  Vector type: Bacterial Expression
Growth in bacteria
  Bacterial resistance: Streptomycin, 50 μg/mL
  Growth temperature: 37°C
  Growth strain: DH5alpha
  Copy number: Low Copy
Gene/Insert 1
  Gene/Insert name: huH3
  Species: H. sapiens (human)
  Tag / fusion protein: Histidine tag (N terminal on backbone); No tag
Gene/Insert 2
  Gene/Insert name: huH4
  Species: H. sapiens (human)
  Tag / fusion protein: No tag
Terms and licenses: Academic/Nonprofit Terms; Industry Terms: Not Available to Industry
How to cite: His-huH3-huH4 was a gift from Mark Glover (Addgene plasmid # 197272 ; http://n2t.net/addgene:197272 ; RRID:Addgene_197272)
