>Addgene plasmid #197272 | His-huH3-huH4 | depositor partial sequence | sequence record 382484 | huH3
[408 nt withheld, positions 1-408]
