>Addgene plasmid #197272 | His-huH3-huH4 | depositor partial sequence | sequence record 382485 | huH4
[309 nt withheld, positions 1-309]
